Addgene plasmid #108043: BMR1_03g01540-bio-His
Purpose: Expresses enzymatically monobiotinylated full-length BMR1_03g01540 ectodomain with no N-linked glycans upon cotransfection with BirA in mammalian cells. Contains a C-terminal rat Cd4 d3+4 tag.
Depositing lab: Gavin Wright. Depositing organization: Wellcome Sanger Institute. Publication: A library of recombinant Babesia microti cell surface and secreted proteins for diagnostics discovery and reverse vaccinology. Elton CM, Rodriguez M, Ben Mamoun C, Lobo CA, Wright GJ. Int J Parasitol. 2019 Feb;49(2):115-125. doi: 10.1016/j.ijpara.2018.10.003. Epub 2018 Oct 24. PubMed 30367868.
Backbone
  Vector backbone: pTT3
  Backbone manufacturer: Yves Durocher
  Backbone size w/o insert (bp): 6670
  Modifications to backbone: Addition of CD4, biotinylation sequence, 6xhis tags
  Vector type: Mammalian Expression
Growth in bacteria
  Bacterial resistance: Ampicillin, 100 μg/mL
  Growth temperature: 37°C
  Growth strain: DH5alpha
  Copy number: High Copy
Gene/Insert
  Gene/Insert name: BMR1_03g01540
  Species: B. microti
  Insert size (bp): 1215
  Mutation: all potential N-linked glycosylation sites (N-X-S/T, where X is not proline) were systematically removed by substituting alanine for serine/threonine at these sites.
  Promoter: CMV
  Tag / fusion protein: ratCD4d3+4,biotinylation sequence, 6xHis (C terminal on backbone)
  Cloning method: Restriction Enzyme; 5′ cloning site NotI (not destroyed); 3′ cloning site AscI (not destroyed)
  Sequencing primers: 5′ CMV-F; 3′ EBVori-F (5'-CCACTCAGTGTTGGCAAATG-3')
Resource information
  A portion of this plasmid was derived from a plasmid made by: Made by gene synthesis. pTT3 was obtained from Yves Durocher, National Research Council of Canada
Terms and licenses: Academic/Nonprofit Terms; Industry Terms: Not Available to Industry
How to cite: BMR1_03g01540-bio-His was a gift from Gavin Wright (Addgene plasmid # 108043 ; http://n2t.net/addgene:108043 ; RRID:Addgene_108043)
