[The description below was written by a language model from this plasmid's Addgene catalogue record and pLannotate feature annotations shown in this document.]
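Description:
BMR1_03g01540-bio-His is a mammalian expression plasmid built on the pTT3 backbone and designed to produce a soluble, secreted form of a Babesia microti cell-surface or secreted protein. It is propagated in E. coli as a high-copy plasmid through a ColE1/pUC-type origin with ampicillin selection (AmpR/bla). It also carries an Epstein-Barr virus oriP element, which supports episomal maintenance in mammalian cells that supply EBNA1. No mammalian selection marker is annotated, which is consistent with transient transfection. Small lac, tet and bla fragments downstream of the origin appear to be non-functional backbone remnants.

Expression is driven by the CMV immediate-early enhancer and promoter. These are followed by adenovirus-derived leader and splice sequences and a chimeric intron fragment that promote efficient mRNA processing, and the transcript ends at a rabbit β-globin polyadenylation signal. The open reading frame begins with a mouse immunoglobulin heavy-chain signal sequence that directs secretion. Next comes the roughly 1.2 kb synthetic BMR1_03g01540 ectodomain, cloned between retained NotI and AscI sites; the feature table does not annotate this insert, but it fits the gap between the signal peptide and the Cd4 region. All potential N-linked glycosylation sequons were removed by replacing the serine or threonine with alanine, so that mammalian cells do not add inappropriate glycans to the parasite protein.

The C-terminus is fused to rat Cd4 domains 3 and 4, a biotinylation peptide and a 6xHis tag; of these, only the Cd4 portion is annotated. Cotransfection with BirA yields enzymatically monobiotinylated protein that can be captured on streptavidin, while the His tag allows purification. The plasmid belongs to a recombinant B. microti protein library made for diagnostics discovery and reverse vaccinology.
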