Features (pLannotate 1.2.2; 18 found; start..end, strand, type, name):
      7..386     +  enhancer       CMV enhancer: human cytomegalovirus immediate early enhancer
    388..587     +  promoter       CMV promoter: human cytomegalovirus (CMV) immediate early promoter
    655..693     +  misc_feature   Ad SA (fragment): adenovirus major late transcript splice acceptor (Friedrich and Soriano, 1991)
    726..935     -  CDS            PTP (fragment): TERM_ADE02 - Experimental evidence at protein level: Swiss-Prot protein existence level 1. Protein covalently bound to the viral DNA that acts as a primer for viral genomic replication by DNA strand displacement. Assembles on the viral origin of replication in an initiation complex with viral polymerase, DBP, host NFIA and host POU2F1/OCT1. During initiation, the polymerase covalently couples the first dCTP with Ser- 580 of pTP. The terminal protein stimulates the template activity over 20 fold compared to protein-free templates. Neo-synthesized viral genomes are linked to two preterminal prot
    966..1055    +  intron         chimeric intron (fragment): chimera between introns from adenovirus and immunoglobulin heavy chain genes
   1074..1120    +  CDS            IgH signal sequence (fragment): signal sequence from the mouse immunoglobulin heavy chain variable region
   2397..2957    +  CDS            Cd4 (fragment): CD4_RAT - Experimental evidence at protein level: Swiss-Prot protein existence level 1. Integral membrane glycoprotein that plays an essential role in the immune response and serves multiple functions in responses against both external and internal offenses. In T-cells, functions primarily as a coreceptor for MHC class II molecule:peptide complex. The antigens presented by class II peptides are derived from extracellular proteins while class I peptides are derived from cytosolic proteins. Interacts simultaneously with the T-cell receptor (TCR) and the MHC class II presented by antigen presenti
   3117..3172    +  polyA_signal   β-globin poly(A) signal: rabbit β-globin polyadenylation signal (Gil and Proudfoot, 1987)
   3686..5367    -  rep_origin     oriP (fragment): Epstein-Barr virus oriP replication origin (Yates et al., 2000)
   5494..5598    +  promoter       AmpR promoter: bla
   5599..6459    +  CDS            AmpR: β-lactamase; bla; confers resistance to ampicillin, carbenicillin, and related antibiotics
   6630..7218    +  rep_origin     ori: high-copy-number ColE1/pMB1/pBR322/pUC origin of replication
   7401..7493    +  CDS            lacI (fragment): lac repressor; lacI; The lac repressor binds to the lac operator to inhibit transcription in E. coli. This inhibition can be relieved by adding lactose or isopropyl-β-D-thiogalactopyranoside (IPTG).
   7506..7527    +  protein_bind   CAP binding site: CAP binding activates transcription in the presence of cAMP. E. coli catabolite activator protein
   7542..7572    +  promoter       lac promoter: promoter for the E. coli lac operon
   7580..7596    +  protein_bind   lac operator: The lac repressor binds to the lac operator to inhibit transcription in E. coli. This inhibition can be relieved by adding lactose or isopropyl-β-D-thiogalactopyranoside (IPTG). lac repressor encoded by lacI
   7666..7682    +  promoter       tet promoter (fragment): E. coli promoter for tetracycline efflux protein gene
   7692..7717    -  CDS            bla(M) (fragment): β-lactamase lacking the signal sequence; bla(M); allows cytosolic expression of β-lactamase
>Addgene plasmid #108043 | BMR1_03g01540-bio-His | addgene full sequence | sequence record 213071 | Addgene NGS Result
CATGTTGACATTGATTATTGACTAGTTATTAATAGTAATCAATTACGGGGTCATTAGTTCATAGCCCATA
TATGGAGTTCCGCGTTACATAACTTACGGTAAATGGCCCGCCTGGCTGACCGCCCAACGACCCCCGCCCA
TTGACGTCAATAATGACGTATGTTCCCATAGTAACGCCAATAGGGACTTTCCATTGACGTCAATGGGTGG
AGTATTTACGGTAAACTGCCCACTTGGCAGTACATCAAGTGTATCATATGCCAAGTCCGCCCCCTATTGA
CGTCAATGACGGTAAATGGCCCGCCTGGCATTATGCCCAGTACATGACCTTACGGGACTTTCCTACTTGG
CAGTACATCTACGTATTAGTCATCGCTATTACCATGGTGATGCGGTTTTGGCAGTACACCAATGGGCGTG
GATAGCGGTTTGACTCACGGGGATTTCCAAGTCTCCACCCCATTGACGTCAATGGGAGTTTGTTTTGGCA
CCAAAATCAACGGGACTTTCCAAAATGTCGTAATAACCCCGCCCCGTTGACGCAAATGGGCGGTAGGCGT
GTACGGTGGGAGGTCTATATAAGCAGAGCTCGTTTAGTGAACCGTCAGATCCTCACTCTCTTCCGCATCG
CTGTCTGCGAGGGCCAGCTGTTGGGCTCGCGGTTGAGGACAAACTCTTCGCGGTCTTTCCAGTACTCTTG
GATCGGAAACCCGTCGGCCTCCGAACGGTACTCCGCCACCGAGGGACCTGAGCGAGTCCGCATCGACCGG
ATCGGAAAACCTCTCGAGAAAGGCGTCTAACCAGTCACAGTCGCAAGGTAGGCTGAGCACCGTGGCGGGC
GGCAGCGGGTGGCGGTCGGGGTTGTTTCTGGCGGAGGTGCTGCTGATGATGTAATTAAAGTAGGCGGTCT
TGAGACGGCGGATGGTCGAGGTGAGGTGTGGCAGGCTTGAGATCCAGCTGTTGGGGTGAGTACTCCCTCT
CAAAAGCGGGCATTACTTCTGCGCTAAGATTGTCAGTTTCCAAAAACGAGGAGGATTTGATATTCACCTG
GCCCGATCTGGCCATACACTTGAGTGACAATGACATCCACTTTGCCTTTCTCTCCACAGGTGTCCACTCC
CAGGTCCAAGTTTGCCACCATGGAGTTTCAGACCCAGGTACTCATGTCCCTGCTGCTCTGCATGTCTGGT
GCGGCCGCCCTGGTGCTGAGCAATAGCAATTCCGCCGGCAAGGGCGTGTCCAAGTCTGAGGGCGGCGAGG
GCCTGGACGTGGTGGTCAAGACAAACCACGCCGCCCAGAGCGACAGCACCAACAACGAGATCAGCGACGG
CCGGACCTCCATCAACGACGAGAAGAAAGTGAACAAAGAGGACAGCAGCGGCAGCGACTCCAGCGTGGAA
AGCTCCGGCAGCGGCGAGAAAGAGGGCGCCAAAGTCGGCAACAAAGAAGATGAGGAAAAGAACGAGCACA
AGTCCGATGAGAAGAATGAGCATAAGAGCGACGAAAAGAATACCCCCGTGGACGACAAGAACAACGCCGA
GAGCGGCCCCAAAGAGCAGACCACAGACGCCGCCACCGGCGACTCCGTGAAGCACAGCGAGTTCGAAGAG
TACAAGAAAGAAGAAGGCGAGAAGGTCGACAAGCTGGCCAAGGACGAGCAGGCCAAATACGAGGACCTGG
AAGCCAAGGTGGCCAAACTGACCGAGTCCGTGAACGTGATCGAGAAGTTCGAGGAAAAACTGGCCAGCAT
CAAGCCCGTGACCCAGGAAACCCAGAGCAAGACCCAGCAGAAGGTGCCCGGCCAGCAGGGCAAGGCCGAG
TCTGCCAACATCATCACCTTCAGCAAGGCCAGCTTCAACTGCCCCCTGGACTGCACCGGCTGCAGCAACG
GCGTGGGCAAGAACTTCTTCTGCAAGGGCACCATCTGCAAGCCCTACAAGAACCTGGCCGACTTCAGCTG
CGAGCAGGGCCTGACCATGTGCGGCGTGTTCAACGTGAACGACAACCAGGCCTTCAACCTGATCAGCAGC
AACAGCGCCAGCCGGACCCTGCAGAGCTTCGAGGTGCAGGGCTCCAACATGAACCCCTGCGTGGAACTGC
TGGTGGTGCCCAACAGCTACGTGTGCGACCGGATGAACATCAACGTGCTGGAACAGGAATCTCAGAAGAT
CCTGGACCCCAACTTCATCTCCACCATCTTCCCCACCGGCATCAGATTCGACAACCTGCTGATCAATGCC
GCCCCTGGCAACTACAAAGTGTGCATGGCCCAGTACAGCAACGACGCCCGGCTGGCCGGCAGCTTTGTGT
CCAGCCTGGGCAACCTGTTCAACAGACTGAGCAACCCCCCACCCCAGCTGATCTCCATCCAGCAGGCCGG
CACAATCATCCTGACCGGCGCGCCGTCGACCTCCATCACGGCCTATAAGAGTGAGGGGGAGTCAGCGGAG
TTCTCCTTCCCACTCAACCTTGGAGAGGAAAGCCTGCAGGGAGAGTTGAGATGGAAGGCAGAGAAGGCTC
CTTCTTCCCAGTCCTGGATCACCTTCTCCCTAAAGAACCAAAAGGTGTCTGTGCAGAAGTCTACTAGCAA
CCCCAAGTTCCAGCTGTCCGAAACGCTCCCACTCACCCTTCAGATACCCCAGGTCTCCCTTCAGTTTGCT
GGTTCTGGCAACCTGACCCTGACTCTGGACAGAGGGATACTGTATCAGGAAGTGAACCTGGTGGTGATGA
AAGTGACTCAGCCCGACAGCAACACTTTGACCTGTGAGGTGATGGGACCCACCTCACCCAAGATGAGACT
GATCTTGAAGCAGGAGAATCAGGAGGCCAGGGTCTCCAGGCAGGAGAAAGTGATTCAAGTGCAGGCCCCT
GAAGCAGGGGTGTGGCAATGTCTACTGAGTGAAGGTGAAGAGGTCAAGATGGACTCCAAGATCCAGGTTT
TATCCAAAGGGTTGAATTCCGGCAGCCTGCACCACATCCTGGACGCCCAGAAGATGCTGTGGAACCACAG
GGACAGGAACCTGCCTCCTCTGGCCCCTCTGGGCCCCCACCACCATCACCACCATTGAGTCTAGACACGT
GATTAATTAAGGATCCCCCGACCTCGACCTCTGGCTAATAAAGGAAATTTATTTTCATTGCAATAGTGTG
TTGGAATTTTTTGTGTCTCTCACTCGGAAGGACATATGGGAGGGCAAATCATTTGGTCGAGATCCCTCGG
AGATCTCTAGCTAGAGGATCGATCCCCGCCCCGGACGAACTAAACCTGACTACGACATCTCTGCCCCTTC
TTCGCGGGGCAGTGCATGTAATCCCTTCAGTTGGTTGGTACAACTTGCCAACTGGGCCCTGTTCCACATG
TGACACGGGGGGGGACCAAACACAAAGGGGTTCTCTGACTGTAGTTGACATCCTTATAAATGGATGTGCA
CATTTGCCAACACTGAGTGGCTTTCATCCTGGAGCAGACTTTGCAGTCTGTGGACTGCAACACAACATTG
CCTTTATGTGTAACTCTTGGCTGAAGCTCTTACACCAATGCTGGGGGACATGTACCTCCCAGGGGCCCAG
GAAGACTACGGGAGGCTACACCAACGTCAATCAGAGGGGCCTGTGTAGCTACCGATAAGCGGACCCTCAA
GAGGGCATTAGCAATAGTGTTTATAAGGCCCCCTTGTTAACCCTAAACGGGTAGCATATGCTTCCCGGGT
AGTAGTATATACTATCCAGACTAACCCTAATTCAATAGCATATGTTACCCAACGGGAAGCATATGCTATC
GAATTAGGGTTAGTAAAAGGGTCCTAAGGAACAGCGATATCTCCCACCCCATGAGCTGTCACGGTTTTAT
TTACATGGGGTCAGGATTCCACGAGGGTAGTGAACCATTTTAGTCACAAGGGCAGTGGCTGAAGATCAAG
GAGCGGGCAGTGAACTCTCCTGAATCTTCGCCTGCTTCTTCATTCTCCTTCGTTTAGCTAATAGAATAAC
TGCTGAGTTGTGAACAGTAAGGTGTATGTGAGGTGCTCGAAAACAAGGTTTCAGGTGACGCCCCCAGAAT
AAAATTTGGACGGGGGGTTCAGTGGTGGCATTGTGCTATGACACCAATATAACCCTCACAAACCCCTTGG
GCAATAAATACTAGTGTAGGAATGAAACATTCTGAATATCTTTAACAATAGAAATCCATGGGGTGGGGAC
AAGCCGTAAAGACTGGATGTCCATCTCACACGAATTTATGGCTATGGGCAACACATAATCCTAGTGCAAT
ATGATACTGGGGTTATTAAGATGTGTCCCAGGCAGGGACCAAGACAGGTGAACCATGTTGTTACACTCTA
TTTGTAACAAGGGGAAAGAGAGTGGACGCCGACAGCAGCGGACTCCACTGGTTGTCTCTAACACCCCCGA
AAATTAAACGGGGCTCCACGCCAATGGGGCCCATAAACAAAGACAAGTGGCCACTCTTTTTTTTGAAATT
GTGGAGTGGGGGCACGCGTCAGCCCCCACACGCCGCCCTGCGGTTTTGGACTGTAAAATAAGGGTGTAAT
AACTTGGCTGATTGTAACCCCGCTAACCACTGCGGTCAAACCACTTGCCCACAAAACCACTAATGGCACC
CCGGGGAATACCTGCATAAGTAGGTGGGCGGGCCAAGATAGGGGCGCGATTGCTGCGATCTGGAGGACAA
ATTACACACACTTGCGCCTGAGCGCCAAGCACAGGGTTGTTGGTCCTCATATTCACGAGGTCGCTGAGAG
CACGGTGGGCTAATGTTGCCATGGGTAGCATATACTACCCAAATATCTGGATAGCATATGCTATCCTAAT
CTATATCTGGGTAGCATAGGCTATCCTAATCTATATCTGGGTAGCATATGCTATCCTAATCTATATCTGG
GTAGTATATGCTATCCTAATTTATATCTGGGTAGCATAGGCTATCCTAATCTATATCTGGGTAGCATATG
CTATCCTAATCTATATCTGGGTAGTATATGCTATCCTAATCTGTATCCGGGTAGCATATGCTATCCTAAT
AGAGATTAGGGTAGTATATGCTATCCTAATTTATATCTGGGTAGCATATACTACCCAAATATCTGGATAG
CATATGCTATCCTAATCTATATCTGGGTAGCATATGCTATCCTAATCTATATCTGGGTAGCATAGGCTAT
CCTAATCTATATCTGGGTAGCATATGCTATCCTAATCTATATCTGGGTAGTATATGCTATCCTAATTTAT
ATCTGGGTAGCATAGGCTATCCTAATCTATATCTGGGTAGCATATGCTATCCTAATCTATATCTGGGTAG
TATATGCTATCCTAATCTGTATCCGGGTAGCATATGCTATCCTCATGATAAGCTGTCAAACATGAGAATT
TTCTTGAAGACGAAAGGGCCTCGTGATACGCCTATTTTTATAGGTTAATGTCATGATAATAATGGTTTCT
TAGACGTCAGGTGGCACTTTTCGGGGAAATGTGCGCGGAACCCCTATTTGTTTATTTTTCTAAATACATT
CAAATATGTATCCGCTCATGAGACAATAACCCTGATAAATGCTTCAATAATATTGAAAAAGGAAGAGTAT
GAGTATTCAACATTTCCGTGTCGCCCTTATTCCCTTTTTTGCGGCATTTTGCCTTCCTGTTTTTGCTCAC
CCAGAAACGCTGGTGAAAGTAAAAGATGCTGAAGATCAGTTGGGTGCACGAGTGGGTTACATCGAACTGG
ATCTCAACAGCGGTAAGATCCTTGAGAGTTTTCGCCCCGAAGAACGTTTTCCAATGATGAGCACTTTTAA
AGTTCTGCTATGTGGCGCGGTATTATCCCGTGTTGACGCCGGGCAAGAGCAACTCGGTCGCCGCATACAC
TATTCTCAGAATGACTTGGTTGAGTACTCACCAGTCACAGAAAAGCATCTTACGGATGGCATGACAGTAA
GAGAATTATGCAGTGCTGCCATAACCATGAGTGATAACACTGCGGCCAACTTACTTCTGACAACGATCGG
AGGACCGAAGGAGCTAACCGCTTTTTTGCACAACATGGGGGATCATGTAACTCGCCTTGATCGTTGGGAA
CCGGAGCTGAATGAAGCCATACCAAACGACGAGCGTGACACCACGATGCCTGCAGCAATGGCAACAACGT
TGCGCAAACTATTAACTGGCGAACTACTTACTCTAGCTTCCCGGCAACAATTAATAGACTGGATGGAGGC
GGATAAAGTTGCAGGACCACTTCTGCGCTCGGCCCTTCCGGCTGGCTGGTTTATTGCTGATAAATCTGGA
GCCGGTGAGCGTGGGTCTCGCGGTATCATTGCAGCACTGGGGCCAGATGGTAAGCCCTCCCGTATCGTAG
TTATCTACACGACGGGGAGTCAGGCAACTATGGATGAACGAAATAGACAGATCGCTGAGATAGGTGCCTC
ACTGATTAAGCATTGGTAACTGTCAGACCAAGTTTACTCATATATACTTTAGATTGATTTAAAACTTCAT
TTTTAATTTAAAAGGATCTAGGTGAAGATCCTTTTTGATAATCTCATGACCAAAATCCCTTAACGTGAGT
TTTCGTTCCACTGAGCGTCAGACCCCGTAGAAAAGATCAAAGGATCTTCTTGAGATCCTTTTTTTCTGCG
CGTAATCTGCTGCTTGCAAACAAAAAAACCACCGCTACCAGCGGTGGTTTGTTTGCCGGATCAAGAGCTA
CCAACTCTTTTTCCGAAGGTAACTGGCTTCAGCAGAGCGCAGATACCAAATACTGTTCTTCTAGTGTAGC
CGTAGTTAGGCCACCACTTCAAGAACTCTGTAGCACCGCCTACATACCTCGCTCTGCTAATCCTGTTACC
AGTGGCTGCTGCCAGTGGCGATAAGTCGTGTCTTACCGGGTTGGACTCAAGACGATAGTTACCGGATAAG
GCGCAGCGGTCGGGCTGAACGGGGGGTTCGTGCACACAGCCCAGCTTGGAGCGAACGACCTACACCGAAC
TGAGATACCTACAGCGTGAGCTATGAGAAAGCGCCACGCTTCCCGAAGGGAGAAAGGCGGACAGGTATCC
GGTAAGCGGCAGGGTCGGAACAGGAGAGCGCACGAGGGAGCTTCCAGGGGGAAACGCCTGGTATCTTTAT
AGTCCTGTCGGGTTTCGCCACCTCTGACTTGAGCGTCGATTTTTGTGATGCTCGTCAGGGGGGCGGAGCC
TATGGAAAAACGCCAGCAACGCGGCCTTTTTACGGTTCCTGGCCTTTTGCTGGCCTTTTGCTCACATGTT
CTTTCCTGCGTTATCCCCTGATTCTGTGGATAACCGTATTACCGCCTTTGAGTGAGCTGATACCGCTCGC
CGCAGCCGAACGACCGAGCGCAGCGAGTCAGTGAGCGAGGAAGCGGAAGAGCGCCCAATACGCAAACCGC
CTCTCCCCGCGCGTTGGCCGATTCATTAATGCAGCTGGCACGACAGGTTTCCCGACTGGAAAGCGGGCAG
TGAGCGCAACGCAATTAATGTGAGTTAGCTCACTCATTAGGCACCCCAGGCTTTACACTTTATGCTTCCG
GCTCGTATGTTGTGTGGAATTGTGAGCGGATAACAATTTCACACAGGAAACAGCTATGACCATGATTACG
CCAAGCTCTAGCTAGAGGTCGACCAATTCTCATGTTTGACAGCTTATCATCGCAGATCCGGGCAACGTTG
TTGCCATTGCTGCAGGCGCAGAACTGGTAGGTATGGAAGATCTATACATTGAATCAATATTGGCAATTAG
CCATATTAGTCATTGGTTATATAGCATAAATCAATATTGGCTATTGGCCATTGCATACGTTGTATCTATA
TCATAATATGTACATTTATATTGGCTCATGTCCAATATGACCGC
